>Addgene plasmid #40262 | pEGFP-Q74 | addgene full sequence | sequence record 386372 | Addgene NGS Result
CATGCATTAGTTATTAATAGTAATCAATTACGGGGTCATTAGTTCATAGCCCATATATGGAGTTCCGCGT
TACATAACTTACGGTAAATGGCCCGCCTGGCTGACCGCCCAACGACCCCCGCCCATTGACGTCAATAATG
ACGTATGTTCCCATAGTAACGCCAATAGGGACTTTCCATTGACGTCAATGGGTGGAGTATTTACGGTAAA
CTGCCCACTTGGCAGTACATCAAGTGTATCATATGCCAAGTACGCCCCCTATTGACGTCAATGACGGTAA
ATGGCCCGCCTGGCATTATGCCCAGTACATGACCTTATGGGACTTTCCTACTTGGCAGTACATCTACGTA
TTAGTCATCGCTATTACCATGGTGATGCGGTTTTGGCAGTACATCAATGGGCGTGGATAGCGGTTTGACT
CACGGGGATTTCCAAGTCTCCACCCCATTGACGTCAATGGGAGTTTGTTTTGGCACCAAAATCAACGGGA
CTTTCCAAAATGTCGTAACAACTCCGCCCCATTGACGCAAATGGGCGGTAGGCGTGTACGGTGGGAGGTC
TATATAAGCAGAGCTGGTTTAGTGAACCGTCAGATCCGCTAGCGCTACCGGTCGCCACCATGGTGAGCAA
GGGCGAGGAGCTGTTCACCGGGGTGGTGCCCATCCTGGTCGAGCTGGACGGCGACGTAAACGGCCACAAG
TTCAGCGTGTCCGGCGAGGGCGAGGGCGATGCCACCTACGGCAAGCTGACCCTGAAGTTCATCTGCACCA
CCGGCAAGCTGCCCGTGCCCTGGCCCACCCTCGTGACCACCCTGACCTACGGCGTGCAGTGCTTCAGCCG
CTACCCCGACCACATGAAGCAGCACGACTTCTTCAAGTCCGCCATGCCCGAAGGCTACGTCCAGGAGCGC
ACCATCTTCTTCAAGGACGACGGCAACTACAAGACCCGCGCCGAGGTGAAGTTCGAGGGCGACACCCTGG
TGAACCGCATCGAGCTGAAGGGCATCGACTTCAAGGAGGACGGCAACATCCTGGGGCACAAGCTGGAGTA
CAACTACAACAGCCACAACGTCTATATCATGGCCGACAAGCAGAAGAACGGCATCAAGGTGAACTTCAAG
ATCCGCCACAACATCGAGGACGGCAGCGTGCAGCTCGCCGACCACTACCAGCAGAACACCCCCATCGGCG
ACGGCCCCGTGCTGCTGCCCGACAACCACTACCTGAGCACCCAGTCCGCCCTGAGCAAAGACCCCAACGA
GAAGCGCGATCACATGGTCCTGCTGGAGTTCGTGACCGCCGCCGGGATCACTCTCGGCATGGACGAGCTG
TACAAGTCCGGACTCAGATCTATGAAGGCCTTCGAGTCCCTCAAGTCCTTCCAGCAGCAGCAGCAGCAGC
AGCAGCAGCAGCAGCAGCAGCAGCAGCAGCAGCAGCAGCAGCAGCAGCAGCAGCAGCAGCAGCAGCAGCA
GCAGCAGCAGCAGCAGCAGCAGCAGCAGCAGCAGCAGCAGCAGCAGCAGCAGCAGCAGCAGCAGCAGCAG
CAGCAGCAGCAGCAGCAGCAGCAGCAGCAGCAGCAGCAGCAGCAGCAGCAGCAGCAGCAACAGCCGCCAC
CGCCGCCGCCGCCGCCGCCGCCTCCTCAGCTTCCTCAGCCGCCGAATTCTGCAGTCGACGGTACCGCGGG
CCCGGGATCCACCGGATCTAGATAACTGATCATAATCAGCCATACCACATTTGTAGAGGTTTTACTTGCT
TTAAAAAACCTCCCACACCTCCCCCTGAACCTGAAACATAAAATGAATGCAATTGTTGTTGTTAACTTGT
TTATTGCAGCTTATAATGGTTACAAATAAAGCAATAGCATCACAAATTTCACAAATAAAGCATTTTTTTC
ACTGCATTCTAGTTGTGGTTTGTCCAAACTCATCAATGTATCTTAACGCGTAAATTGTAAGCGTTAATAT
TTTGTTAAAATTCGCGTTAAATTTTTGTTAAATCAGCTCATTTTTTAACCAATAGGCCGAAATCGGCAAA
ATCCCTTATAAATCAAAAGAATAGACCGAGATAGGGT
[37 nt withheld, positions 2068-2104]
AAAGAACGTGGACTCCAACGTCAAAGG
[49 nt withheld, positions 2132-2180]
T
[91 nt withheld, positions 2182-2272]
G
[124 nt withheld, positions 2274-2397]
CAGGTGGCACTTTTCGGGGAAATGTGCGCGGAACCCCTATTTGTTTATTTTTCTAAATACATTCAAATAT
GTATCCGCTCATGAGACAATAACCCTGATAAATGCTTCAATAATATTGAAAAAGGAAGAGTCCTGAGGCG
GAAAGAACCAGCTGTGGAATGTGTGTCAGTTAGGGTGTGGAAAGTCCCCAGGCTCCCCAGCAGGCAGAAG
TATGCAAAGCATGCATCTCAATTAGTCAGCAACCAGGTGTGGAAAGTCCCCAGGCTCCCCAGCAGGCAGA
AGTATGCAAAGCATGCATCTCAATTAGTCAGCAACCATAGTCCCGCCCCTAACTCCGCCCATCCCGCCCC
TAACTCCGCCCAGTTCCGCCCATTCTCCGCCCCATGGCTGACTAATTTTTTTTATTTATGCAGAGGCCGA
GGCCGCCTCGGCCTCTGAGCTATTCCAGAAGTAGTGAGGAGGCTTTTTTGGAGGCCTAGGCTTTTGCAAA
GATCGATCAAGAGACAGGATGAGGATCGTTTCGCATGATTGAACAAGATGGATTGCACGCAGGTTCTCCG
GCCGCTTGGGTGGAGAGGCTATTCGGCTATGACTGGGCACAACAGACAATCGGCTGCTCTGATGCCGCCG
TGTTCCGGCTGTCAGCGCAGGGGCGCCCGGTTCTTTTTGTCAAGACCGACCTGTCCGGTGCCCTGAATGA
ACTGCAAGACGAGGCAGCGCGGCTATCGTGGCTGGCCACGACGGGCGTTCCTTGCGCAGCTGTGCTCGAC
GTTGTCACTGAAGCGGGAAGGGACTGGCTGCTATTGGGCGAAGTGCCGGGGCAGGATCTCCTGTCATCTC
ACCTTGCTCCTGCCGAGAAAGTATCCATCATGGCTGATGCAATGCGGCGGCTGCATACGCTTGATCCGGC
TACCTGCCCATTCGACCACCAAGCGAAACATCGCATCGAGCGAGCACGTACTCGGATGGAAGCCGGTCTT
GTCGATCAGGATGATCTGGACGAAGAGCATCAGGGGCTCGCGCCAGCCGAACTGTTCGCCAGGCTCAAGG
CGAGCATGCCCGACGGCGAGGATCTCGTCGTGACCCATGGCGATGCCTGCTTGCCGAATATCATGGTGGA
AAATGGCCGCTTTTCTGGATTCATCGACTGTGGCCGGCTGGGTGTGGCGGACCGCTATCAGGACATAGCG
TTGGCTACCCGTGATATTGCTGAAGAGCTTGGCGGCGAATGGGCTGACCGCTTCCTCGTGCTTTACGGTA
TCGCCGCTCCCGATTCGCAGCGCATCGCCTTCTATCGCCTTCTTGACGAGTTCTTCTGAGCGGGACTCTG
GGGTTCGAAATGACCGACCAAGCGACGCCCAACCTGCCATCACGAGATTTCGATTCCACCGCCGCCTTCT
ATGAAAGGTTGGGCTTCGGAATCGTTTTCCGGGACGCCGGCTGGATGATCCTCCAGCGCGGGGATCTCAT
GCTGGAGTTCTTCGCCCACCCTAGGGGGAGGCTAACTGAAACACGGAAGGAGACAATACCGGAAGGAACC
CGCGCTATGACGGCAATAAAAAGACAGAATAAAACGCACGGTGTTGGGTCGTTTGTTCATAAACGCGGGG
TTCGGTCCCAGGGCTGGCACTCTGTCGATACCCCACCGAGACCCCATTGGGGCCAATACGCCCGCGTTTC
TTCCTTTTCCCCACCCCACCCCCCAAGTTCGGGTGAAGGCCCAGGGCTCGCAGCCAACGTCGGGGCGGCA
GGCCCTGCCATAGCCTCAGGTTACTCATATATACTTTAGATTGATTTAAAACTTCATTTTTAATTTAAAA
GGATCTAGGTGAAGATCCTTTTTGATAATCTCATGACCAAAATCCCTTAACGTGAGTTTTCGTTCCACTG
AGCGTCAGACCCCGTAGAAAAGATCAAAGGATCTTCTTGAGATCCTTTTTTTCTGCGCGTAATCTGCTGC
TTGCAAACAAAAAAACCACCGCTACCAGCGGTGGTTTGTTTGCCGGATCAAGAGCTACCAACTCTTTTTC
CGAAGGTAACTGGCTTCAGCAGAGCGCAGATACCAAATACTGTTCTTCTAGTGTAGCCGTAGTTAGGCCA
CCACTTCAAGAACTCTGTAGCACCGCCTACATACCTCGCTCTGCTAATCCTGTTACCAGTGGCTGCTGCC
AGTGGCGATAAGTCGTGTCTTACCGGGTTGGACTCAAGACGATAGTTACCGGATAAGGCGCAGCGGTCGG
GCTGAACGGGGGGTTCGTGCACACAGCCCAGCTTGGAGCGAACGACCTACACCGAACTGAGATACCTACA
GCGTGAGCTATGAGAAAGCGCCACGCTTCCCGAAGGGAGAAAGGCGGACAGGTATCCGGTAAGCGGCAGG
GTCGGAACAGGAGAGCGCACGAGGGAGCTTCCAGGGGGAAACGCCTGGTATCTTTATAGTCCTGTCGGGT
TTCGCCACCTCTGACTTGAGCGTCGATTTTTGTGATGCTCGTCAGGGGGGCGGAGCCTATGGAAAAACGC
CAGCAACGCGGCCTTTTTACGGTTCCTGGCCTTTTGCTGGCCTTTTGCTCACATGTTCTTTCCTGCGTTA
TCCCCTGATTCTGTGGATAACCGTATTACCGC
Features (pLannotate 1.2.2; 15 found; start..end, strand, type, name):
     68..371     +  enhancer       CMV enhancer: human cytomegalovirus immediate early enhancer
    372..575     +  promoter       CMV promoter: human cytomegalovirus (CMV) immediate early promoter
    620..1336    +  CDS            EGFP: EGFP is a basic (constitutively fluorescent) green fluorescent protein published in 1996, derived from Aequorea victoria. It is reported to be a rapidly-maturing weak dimer with moderate acid sensitivity.
   1615..1634    -  promoter       chicken β-actin promoter (fragment): contains a 21-bp deletion relative to the standard chicken β-actin promoter
   1653..1690    +  misc_feature   MCS (fragment): multiple cloning site
   1707..1791    +  CDS            large T antigen (fragment): large T antigen from SV40 (simian virus 40)
   1814..1935    +  polyA_signal   SV40 poly(A) signal: SV40 polyadenylation signal
   1969..2397    -  rep_origin     f1 ori (sequence partly withheld): f1 bacteriophage origin of replication; arrow indicates direction of (+) strand synthesis
   2424..2528    +  promoter       AmpR promoter: bla
   2530..2887    +  promoter       SV40 promoter: SV40 enhancer and early promoter
   2922..3716    +  CDS            NeoR/KanR: aminoglycoside phosphotransferase from Tn5; aph(3')-II (or nptII); confers resistance to neomycin, kanamycin, and G418 (Geneticin®)
   3737..3889    +  CDS            ble (fragment): BLE_KLEPN - Experimental evidence at protein level: Swiss-Prot protein existence level 1. Binding protein with a strong affinity to the bleomycin family of antibiotics. Binds to CL990; an antimitotic-antibiotic compound. From Klebsiella pneumoniae.
   3948..3995    +  polyA_signal   HSV TK poly(A) signal: herpes simplex virus thymidine kinase polyadenylation signal (Cole and Stacy, 1985)
   4086..4102    -  polyA_signal   bGH poly(A) signal (fragment): bovine growth hormone polyadenylation signal
   4324..4912    +  rep_origin     ori: high-copy-number ColE1/pMB1/pBR322/pUC origin of replication
