[The description below was written by a language model from this plasmid's Addgene catalogue record and pLannotate feature annotations shown in this document.]
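Description:
pEGFP-Q74 is a mammalian expression plasmid built on the Clontech pEGFP-C1 backbone that produces a fragment of human huntingtin (HTT) exon 1 carrying an expanded polyglutamine tract, indicated by the name as 74 glutamines, fused to the C-terminus of EGFP. The insert was placed between the BglII and EcoRI sites of the multiple cloning site, both of which are retained. Transcription is driven by the human cytomegalovirus immediate early enhancer and promoter and terminated by the SV40 polyadenylation signal downstream of the cloning site. The automated feature table does not label the HTT segment itself. It lies in the unannotated stretch between the end of the EGFP coding sequence and the residual MCS. The short chicken β-actin promoter hit in that interval, like the large T antigen, ble and bGH poly(A) fragments elsewhere, is most likely an incidental sequence match rather than a functional element.

In bacteria the plasmid replicates from a high-copy ColE1/pUC-type origin and is selected with kanamycin. The Tn5 NeoR/KanR gene is preceded by both a bacterial (bla) promoter and the SV40 enhancer/early promoter and is followed by the HSV TK polyadenylation signal, so the same marker can confer G418 resistance in mammalian cells. An f1 origin is also present. The record lists a recombination-deficient growth strain, consistent with the instability of long CAG repeats. The sequenced record is about 5.0 kb.

The associated publication concerns the dominance of the Huntington's disease mutation. The green fluorescent fusion allows expression, localisation and aggregation of the expanded polyglutamine protein to be followed in transfected cells.
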