Addgene plasmid #40262: pEGFP-Q74
Depositing lab: David Rubinsztein. Depositing organization: University of Cambridge. Publication: A molecular investigation of true dominance in Huntington's disease. Narain Y, Wyttenbach A, Rankin J, Furlong RA, Rubinsztein DC. J Med Genet. 1999 Oct;36(10):739-46. 10.1136/jmg.36.10.739 PubMed 10528852.
Backbone
  Vector backbone: pEGFP-C1
  Backbone manufacturer: Clontech
  Backbone size w/o insert (bp): 4700
  Vector type: Mammalian Expression
Growth in bacteria
  Bacterial resistance: Kanamycin, 50 μg/mL
  Growth temperature: 37°C
  Growth strain: Stbl2
  Copy number: High Copy
Gene/Insert
  Gene/Insert name: HTT partial exon 1 Q74 (alt name: huntingtin)
  Species: H. sapiens (human)
  Mutation: expanded poly-Q
  Entrez Gene: HTT (a.k.a. HD, IT15, LOMARS)
  Promoter: CMV
  Tag / fusion protein: EGFP (N terminal on backbone)
  Cloning method: Restriction Enzyme; 5′ cloning site BglII (not destroyed); 3′ cloning site EcoRI (not destroyed)
  Sequencing primers: 5′ EGFP-C; 3′ SV40pA-R
Terms and licenses: Academic/Nonprofit Terms; Industry Terms: Not Available to Industry
How to cite: pEGFP-Q74 was a gift from David Rubinsztein (Addgene plasmid # 40262 ; http://n2t.net/addgene:40262 ; RRID:Addgene_40262)
