>Addgene plasmid #40262 | pEGFP-Q74 | addgene partial sequence | sequence record 57627 | EGFP-C 5'-CATGGTCCTGCTGGAGTTCGTG-3'
AGTCCGGACTCAGATCTATGAAGGCCTTCGAGTCCCTCAAGTCCTTCCAGCAGCAGCAGCAGCAGCAGCA
GCAGCAGCAGCAGCAGCAGCAGCAGCAGCAGCAGCAGCAGCAGCAGCAGCAGCAGCAGCAGCAGCAGCAG
CAGCAGCAGCAGCAGCAGCAGCAGCAGCAGCAGCAGCAGCAGCAGCAGCAGCAGCAGCAGCAGCAGCAGC
AGCAGCAGCAGCAGCAGCAGCAGCAGCAGCAGCAGCAGCAGCAGCAGCAGCAGCAACAGCCGCCACCGCC
GCCGCCGCCGCCGCCGCCTCCTCAGCTTCCTCAGCCGCCGAATTCTGCAGTCGACGGTACCGCGGGCCCG
GGATCCACCGGATCTAGATAACTGATCATAATCAGCCATACCACATTTGTAGAGGTTTTACTTGCTTTAA
AAAACCTCCCACACCTCCCCCTGAACCTGAAACATAAAATGAATGCAATTGTTGTTGTTAACTTGTTTAT
TGCAGCTTATAATGGTTACAAATAAAGCAATAGCATCACAAATTTCACAAATAAAGCATTTTTTTCACTG
CATTCTAGTTGTGGTTTGTCCAAACTCATCAATGTATCTTAACGCGTAAATTGTAAGCGTTAATATTTTG
TTAAAATTCGCGTTAAATTTTTGTTAAATCAGCTCATTTTTTAACCAATAGGCCGAAATCGGCAAAATCC
CTTATAAATCAAAAGAATAGACCGAGATAGGGT
[37 nt withheld, positions 734-770]
AAAGAACGTGGACTCCAACGTCAAAGGGCGAAAAA
