>Addgene plasmid #40262 | pEGFP-Q74 | addgene partial sequence | sequence record 149450 | EGFP-C 5'-CATGGTCCTGCTGGAGTTCGTG-3'
AGTCCGGACTCAGATCTATGAAGGCCTTCGAGTCCCTCAAGTCCTTCCAGCAGCAGCAGCAGCAGCAGCA
GCAGCAGCAGCAGCAGCAGCAGCAGCAGCAGCAGCAGCAGCAGCAGCAGCAGCAGCAGCAGCAGCAGCAG
CAGCAGCAGCAGCAGCAGCAGCAGCAGCAGCAGCAGCAGCAGCAGCAGCAGCAGCAGCAGCAGCAGCAGC
AGCAGCAGCAGCAGCAGCAGCAGCAGCAGCAGCAGCAGCAGCAGCAGCAGCAGCAACAGCCGCCACCGCC
GCCGCCGCCGCCGCCGCCTCCTCAGCTTCCTCAGCCGCCGAATTCTGCAGTCGACGGTACCGCGGGCCCG
GGATCCACCGGATCTAGATAACTGATCATAATCA
